>Addgene plasmid #202493 | pJPT002-M-HaloTag-1x FLAG | addgene full sequence | sequence record 398278 | Addgene NGS Result
GACACACCCGCCAGCGGCCGCGCCACCATGGGCAGTTCTAAGAGCAAGCCCAAGGATCCCAGCCAGCGGC
GGAACAACAACAATGGACCTGTGGCCACTGAATTCGGCGGCTCCGAAATCGGTACTGGCTTTCCATTCGA
CCCCCATTATGTGGAAGTCCTGGGCGAGCGCATGCACTACGTCGATGTTGGTCCGCGCGATGGCACCCCT
GTGCTGTTCCTGCACGGTAACCCGACCTCCTCCTACGTGTGGCGCAACATCATCCCGCATGTTGCACCGA
CCCATCGCTGCATTGCTCCAGACCTGATCGGTATGGGCAAATCCGACAAACCAGACCTGGGTTATTTCTT
CGACGACCACGTCCGCTTCATGGATGCCTTCATCGAAGCCCTGGGTCTGGAAGAGGTCGTCCTGGTCATT
CACGACTGGGGCTCCGCTCTGGGTTTCCACTGGGCCAAGCGCAATCCAGAGCGCGTCAAAGGTATTGCAT
TTATGGAGTTCATCCGCCCTATCCCGACCTGGGACGAATGGCCAGAATTTGCCCGCGAGACCTTCCAGGC
CTTCCGCACCACCGACGTCGGCCGCAAGCTGATCATCGATCAGAACGTTTTTATCGAGGGTACGCTGCCG
ATGGGTGTCGTCCGCCCGCTGACTGAAGTCGAGATGGACCATTACCGCGAGCCGTTCCTGAATCCTGTTG
ACCGCGAGCCACTGTGGCGCTTCCCAAACGAGCTGCCAATCGCCGGTGAGCCAGCGAACATCGTCGCGCT
GGTCGAAGAATACATGGACTGGCTGCACCAGTCCCCTGTCCCGAAGCTGCTGTTCTGGGGCACCCCAGGC
GTTCTGATCCCACCGGCCGAAGCCGCTCGCCTGGCCAAAAGCCTGCCTAACTGCAAGGCTGTGGACATCG
GCCCGGGTCTGAATCTGCTGCAAGAAGACAACCCGGACCTGATCGGCAGCGAGATCGCGCGCTGGCTGTC
TACTCTGGAGATTTCCGGCTCCGGATCCGACTACAAGGACGATGACGACAAGTGAGCTAGCTTGACTGAC
TGAGATACAGCGTACCTTCAGCTCACAGACATGATAAGATACATTGATGAGTTTGGACAAACCACAACTA
GAATGCAGTGAAAAAAATGCTTTATTTGTGAAATTTGTGATGCTATTGCTTTATTTGTAACCATTATAAG
CTGCAATAAACAAGTTAACAACAACAATTGCATTCATTTTATGTTTCAGGTTCAGGGGGAGGTGTGGGAG
GTTTTTTAAAGCAAGTAAAACCTCTACAAATGTGGTATTGGCCCATCTCTATCGGTATCGTAGCATAACC
CCTTGGGGCCTCTAAACGGGTCTTGAGGGGTTTTTTGTGCCCCTCGGGCCGGATTGCTATCTACCGGCAT
TGGCGCAGAAAAAAATGCCTGATGCGACGCTGCGCGTCTTATACTCCCACATATGCCAGATTCAGCAACG
GATACGGCTTCCCCAACTTGCCCACTTCCATACGTGTCCTCCTTACCAGAAATTTATCCTTAAGGTCGTC
AGCTATCCTGCAGGCGATCTCTCGATTTCGATCAAGACATTCCTTTAATGGTCTTTTCTGGACACCACTA
GGGGTCAGAAGTAGTTCATCAAACTTTCTTCCCTCCCTAATCTCATTGGTTACCTTGGGCTATCGAAACT
TAATTAACCAGTCAAGTCAGCTACTTGGCGAGATCGACTTGTCTGGGTTTCGACTACGCTCAGAATTGCG
TCAGTCAAGTTCGATCTGGTCCTTGCTATTGCACCCGTTCTCCGATTACGAGTTTCATTTAAATCATGTG
AGCAAAAGGCCAGCAAAAGGCCAGGAACCGTAAAAAGGCCGCGTTGCTGGCGTTTTTCCATAGGCTCCGC
CCCCCTGACGAGCATCACAAAAATCGACGCTCAAGTCAGAGGTGGCGAAACCCGACAGGACTATAAAGAT
ACCAGGCGTTTCCCCCTGGAAGCTCCCTCGTGCGCTCTCCTGTTCCGACCCTGCCGCTTACCGGATACCT
GTCCGCCTTTCTCCCTTCGGGAAGCGTGGCGCTTTCTCATAGCTCACGCTGTAGGTATCTCAGTTCGGTG
TAGGTCGTTCGCTCCAAGCTGGGCTGTGTGCACGAACCCCCCGTTCAGCCCGACCGCTGCGCCTTATCCG
GTAACTATCGTCTTGAGTCCAACCCGGTAAGACACGACTTATCGCCACTGGCAGCAGCCACTGGTAACAG
GATTAGCAGAGCGAGGTATGTAGGCGGTGCTACAGAGTTCTTGAAGTGGTGGCCTAACTACGGCTACACT
AGAAGAACAGTATTTGGTATCTGCGCTCTGCTGAAGCCAGTTACCTTCGGAAAAAGAGTTGGTAGCTCTT
GATCCGGCAAACAAACCACCGCTGGTAGCGGTGGTTTTTTTGTTTGCAAGCAGCAGATTACGCGCAGAAA
AAAAGGATCTCAAGAAGATCCTTTGATCTTTTCTACGGGGTCTGACGCTCAGTGGAACGAAAACTCACGT
TAAGGGATTTTGGTCATGAGATTATCAAAAAGGATCTTCACCTAGATCCTTTTAAATTAAAAATGAAGTT
TTAAATCAATCTAAAGTATATATGAGTAAACTTGGTCTGACAGTTACCAATGCTTAATCAGTGAGGCACC
TATCTCAGCGATCTGTCTATTTCGTTCATCCATAGTTGCATTTAAATTTCCGAACTCTCCAAGGCCCTCG
TCGGAAAATCTTCAAACCTTTCGTCCGATCCATCTTGCAGGCTACCTCTCGAACGAACTATCGCAAGTCT
CTTGGCCGGCCTTGCGCCTTGGCTATTGCTTGGCAGCGCCTATCGCCAGGTATTACTCCAATCCCGAATA
TCCGAGATCGGGATCACCCGAGAGAAGTTCAACCTACATCCTCAATCCCGATCTATCCGAGATCCGAGGA
ATATCGAAATCGGGGCGCGCCTGGCCTCCGCGCCGGGTTTTGGCGCCTCCCGCGGGCGCCCCCCTCGTCA
CGGCGAGCGCTGCCACGTCAGACGAAGGGCGCAGGAGCGTCCTGATCCTTCCGCCCGGACGCTCAGGACA
GCGGCCCGCTGCTCATAAGACTCGGCCTTAGAACCCCAGTATCAGCAGAAGGACATTTTAGGACGGGACT
TGGGTGACTCTAGGGCACTGGTTTTCTTTCCAGAGAGCGGAACAGGCGAGGAAAAGTAGTCCCTTCTCGG
CGATTCTGCGGAGGGATCTCCGTGGGGCGGTGAACGCCGATGATTATATAAGGACGCGCCGGGTGTGGCA
CAGCTAGTTCCGTCGCAGCCGGGATTTGGGTCGCGGTTCTTGTTTGTGGATCGCTGTGATCGTCACTTGG
TGAGTAGCGGGCTGCTGGGCTGGCCGGGGCTTTCGTGGCCGCCGGGCCGCTCGGTGGGACGGAAGCGTGT
GGAGAGACCGCCAAGGGCTGTAGTCTGGGTCCGCGAGCAAGGTTGCCCTGAACTGGGGGTTGGGGGGAGC
GCAGCAAAATGGCGGCTGTTCCCGAGTCTTGAATGGAAGACGCTTGTGAGGCGGGCTGTGAGGTCGTTGA
AACAAGGTGGGGGGCATGGTGGGCGGCAAGAACCCAAGGTCTTGAGCCCTTCGCTAATGCGGGAAAGCTC
TTATTCGGGTGAGATGGGCTGGGCACCATCTGGGGACCCTGACGTGAAGTTTGTCACTGACTGGAGAACT
CGGTTTGTCGTCTGTTGCGGGGGCGGCAGTTATGGCGGTGCCGTTGGGCAGTGCACCCGTACCTTTGGGA
GCGCGCGCCCTCGTCGTGTCGTGACGTCACCCGTTCTGTTGGCTTATAATGCAGGGTGGGGCCACCTGCC
GGTAGGTGTGCGGTAGGCTTTTCTCCGTCGCAGGACGCAGGGTTCGGGCCTAGGGTAGGCTCTCCTGAAT
CGACAGGCGCCGGACCTCTGGTGAGGGGAGGGATAAGTGAGGCGTCAGTTTCTTTGGTCGGTTTTATGTA
CCTATCTTCTTAAGTAGCTGAAGCTCCGGTTTTGAACTATGCGCTCGGGGTTGGCGAGTGTGTTTTGTGA
AGTTTTTTAGGCACCTTTTGAAATGTAATCATTTGGGTCAATATGTAATTTTCAGTGTTAGACTTGTAAA
TTGTCCGCTAAATTCTGGCCGTTTTTGGCTTTTTTGTTAGACAACATGACCGAGTACAAGCCCACGGTGC
GCCTCGCCACCCGCGACGACGTCCCCAGGGCCGTACGCACCCTCGCCGCCGCGTTCGCCGACTACCCCGC
CACGCGCCACACCGTCGATCCGGACCGCCACATCGAGCGGGTCACCGAGCTGCAAGAACTCTTCCTCACG
CGCGTCGGGCTCGACATCGGCAAGGTGTGGGTCGCGGACGACGGCGCCGCGGTGGCGGTCTGGACCACGC
CGGAGAGCGTCGAAGCGGGGGCGGTGTTCGCCGAGATCGGCCCGCGCATGGCCGAGTTGAGCGGTTCCCG
GCTGGCCGCGCAGCAACAGATGGAGGGCCTCCTGGCGCCGCACCGGCCCAAGGAGCCCGCGTGGTTCCTG
GCCACCGTCGGCGTCTCGCCCGACCACCAGGGCAAGGGTCTGGGCAGCGCCGTCGTGCTCCCCGGAGTGG
AGGCCGCCGAGCGCGCCGGGGTGCCCGCCTTCCTGGAGACCTCCGCGCCCCGCAACCTCCCCTTCTACGA
GCGGCTCGGCTTCACCGTCACCGCCGACGTCGAGGTGCCCGAAGGACCGCGCACCTGGTGCATGACCCGC
AAGCCCGGTGCCTAGGCTAGTATGTAAGCCTAGTCTTAGATAATAAAATCGCTATCCATCGAAGATGGAT
GTGTGTTGGTTTTTTGTGTGTGTAACGCTAGGCGCGCCTGGTGTACCGAGAACGATCCTCTCAGTGCGAG
TCTCGACGATCCATATCGTTGCTTGGCAGTCAGCCAGTCGGAATCCAGCTTGGGACCCAGGAAGTCCAAT
CGTCAGATATTGTACTCAAGCCTGGTCACGGCAGCGTACCGATCTGTTTAAACCTAGATATTGATAGTCT
GATCGGTCAACGTATAATCGAGTCCTAGCTTTTGCAAACATCTATCAAGAGACAGGATCAGCAGGAGGCT
TTCGCATGAGTATTCAACATTTCCGTGTCGCCCTTATTCCCTTTTTTGCGGCATTTTGCCTTCCTGTTTT
TGCTCACCCAGAAACGCTGGTGAAAGTAAAAGATGCTGAAGATCAGTTGGGTGCGCGAGTGGGTTACATC
GAACTGGATCTCAACAGCGGTAAGATCCTTGAGAGTTTTCGCCCCGAAGAACGCTTTCCAATGATGAGCA
CTTTTAAAGTTCTGCTATGTGGCGCGGTATTATCCCGTATTGACGCCGGGCAAGAGCAACTCGGTCGCCG
CATACACTATTCTCAGAATGACTTGGTTGAGTATTCACCAGTCACAGAAAAGCATCTTACGGATGGCATG
ACAGTAAGAGAATTATGCAGTGCTGCCATAACCATGAGTGATAACACTGCGGCCAACTTACTTCTGACAA
CGATTGGAGGACCGAAGGAGCTAACCGCTTTTTTGCACAACATGGGGGATCATGTAACTCGCCTTGATCG
TTGGGAACCGGAGCTGAATGAAGCCATACCAAACGACGAGCGTGACACCACGATGCCTGTAGCAATGGCA
ACAACCTTGCGTAAACTATTAACTGGCGAACTACTTACTCTAGCTTCCCGGCAACAGTTGATAGACTGGA
TGGAGGCGGATAAAGTTGCAGGACCACTTCTGCGCTCGGCCCTTCCGGCTGGCTGGTTTATTGCTGATAA
ATCTGGAGCCGGTGAGCGTGGGTCTCGCGGTATCATTGCAGCACTGGGGCCAGATGGTAAGCCCTCCCGT
ATCGTAGTTATCTACACGACGGGGAGTCAGGCAACTATGGATGAACGAAATAGACAGATCGCTGAGATAG
GTGCCTCACTGATTAAGCATTGGTAACCGATTCTAGGTGCATTGGCGCAGAAAAAAATGCCTGATGCGAC
GCTGCGCGTCTTATACTCCCACATATGCCAGATTCAGCAACGGATACGGCTTCCCCAACTTGCCCACTTC
CATACGTGTCCTCCTTACCAGAAATTTATCCTTAAGATCCCGAATCGTTTAAACTCGACTCTGGCTCTAT
CGAATCTCCGTCGTTTCGAGCTTACGCGAACAGCCGTGGCGCTCATTTGCTCGTCGGGCATCGAATCTCG
TCAGCTATCGTCAGCTTACCTTTTTGGCAGCGATCGCGGCTCCCGACATCTTGGACCATTAGCTCCACAG
GTATCTTCTTCCCTCTAGTGGTCATAACAGCAGCTTCAGCTACCTCTCAATTCAAAAAACCCCTCAAGAC
CCGTTTAGAGGCCCCAAGGGGTTATGCTATCAATCGTTGCGTTACACACACAAAAAACCAACACACATCC
ATCTTCGATGGATAGCGATTTTATTATCTAACTGCTGATCGAGTGTAGCCAGATCTAGTAATCAATTACG
GGGTCATTAGTTCATAGCCCATATATGGAGTTCCGCGTTACATAACTTACGGTAAATGGCCCGCCTGGCT
GACCGCCCAACGACCCCCGCCCATTGACGTCAATAATGACGTATGTTCCCATAGTAACGCCAATAGGGAC
TTTCCATTGACGTCAATGGGTGGAGTATTTACGGTAAACTGCCCACTTGGCAGTACATCAAGTGTATCAT
ATGCCAAGTACGCCCCCTATTGACGTCAATGACGGTAAATGGCCCGCCTGGCATTATGCCCAGTACATGA
CCTTATGGGACTTTCCTACTTGGCAGTACATCTACGTATTAGTCATCGCTATTACCATGCTGATGCGGTT
TTGGCAGTACATCAATGGGCGTGGATAGCGGTTTGACTCACGGGGATTTCCAAGTCTCCACCCCATTGAC
GTCAATGGGAGTTTGTTTTGGCACCAAAATCAACGGGACTTTCCAAAATGTCGTAACAACTCCGCCCCAT
TGACGCAAATGGGCGGTAGGCGTGTACGGTGGGAGGTCTATATAAGCAGAGCTGGTTTAGTGAACCGTCA
GATCAGATCTTTGTCGATCCTACCATCCACTC
Features (pLannotate 1.2.2; 19 found; start..end, strand, type, name):
    115..999     +  CDS            HaloTag®: modified bacterial dehalogenase that forms covalent bonds with chloroalkane derivatives
   1085..1206    -  polyA_signal   SV40 poly(A) signal: SV40 polyadenylation signal
   1229..1298    -  CDS            large T antigen (fragment): large T antigen from SV40 (simian virus 40)
   1321..1367    +  terminator     T7 terminator: transcription terminator for bacteriophage T7 RNA polymerase
   1397..1533    +  terminator     rrnG terminator: transcription terminator from the E. coli ribosomal RNA rrnG operon (Albrechtsen et al., 1991)
   1578..1649    +  misc_feature   3' β-globin insulator: insulator downstream of the human β-globin locus (Farrell et al., 2002)
   1875..2463    -  rep_origin     ori: high-copy-number ColE1/pMB1/pBR322/pUC origin of replication
   2635..2699    -  CDS            bla(M) (fragment): β-lactamase lacking the signal sequence; bla(M); allows cytosolic expression of β-lactamase
   2963..4172    +  promoter       UbC promoter: human ubiquitin C promoter
   4176..4773    +  CDS            PuroR (fragment): puromycin N-acetyltransferase; pac from Streptomyces; confers resistance to puromycin
   4802..4850    +  polyA_signal   poly(A) signal: synthetic polyadenylation signal
   5116..5976    +  CDS            AmpR: β-lactamase; bla; confers resistance to ampicillin, carbenicillin, and related antibiotics
   5989..6125    +  terminator     rrnG terminator: transcription terminator from the E. coli ribosomal RNA rrnG operon (Albrechtsen et al., 1991)
   6277..6348    +  misc_feature   5' β-globin insulator: insulator upstream of the human β-globin locus (Farrell et al., 2002)
   6353..6399    -  terminator     T7 terminator: transcription terminator for bacteriophage T7 RNA polymerase
   6417..6465    -  polyA_signal   poly(A) signal: synthetic polyadenylation signal
   6546..6849    +  enhancer       CMV enhancer: human cytomegalovirus immediate early enhancer
   6922..6939    -  promoter       CMV promoter (fragment): human cytomegalovirus (CMV) immediate early promoter
   7002..7053    +  promoter       CMVd2 promoter: truncated human cytomegalovirus (CMV) immediate early promoter that yields moderately reduced expression relative to the full-length promoter
