[The description below was written by a language model from this plasmid's Addgene catalogue record and pLannotate feature annotations shown in this document.]
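Description:
pJPT002-M-HaloTag-1x FLAG is a mammalian expression plasmid of about 7.1 kb built on the Twist pTwist CMV Puro backbone. It is propagated in E. coli at high copy from a ColE1/pUC-type origin and selected with ampicillin through a full-length β-lactamase gene. For selection in mammalian cells it carries a separate cassette in which the human ubiquitin C promoter drives puromycin N-acetyltransferase, followed by a synthetic polyadenylation signal. The backbone also contains T7 and rrnG transcription terminators and short 5′ and 3′ β-globin insulator elements flanking the expression region, which help isolate the cassettes from read-through and neighbouring regulatory activity.

The payload is HaloTag, a modified bacterial dehalogenase that bonds covalently to chloroalkane ligands, allowing the protein to be labelled with fluorescent or affinity probes. The catalogue lists the insert species as human, although the feature annotation describes HaloTag as derived from a bacterial enzyme. Expression is driven by CMV immediate early enhancer/promoter elements located upstream of the coding sequence across the plasmid's numbering origin, and the transcript ends at an SV40 poly(A) signal. According to the record, the protein carries an N-terminal myristoylation site, the "M" in the name, and a single C-terminal FLAG epitope for antibody detection. Neither short tag is annotated separately in the feature table. Myristoylation attaches a lipid anchor that directs an otherwise soluble protein to membranes. The stated purpose is simply to express this "M" HaloTag, and the associated publication concerns engineering protein–lipid interactions to improve cargo loading into extracellular vesicles, where a lipid-anchored HaloTag would fit as a trackable model cargo.
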