Addgene plasmid #202493: pJPT002-M-HaloTag-1x FLAG
Purpose: Express "M" HaloTag
Depositing lab: Neha Kamat. Depositing organization: Northwestern University. Publication: Enhancing extracellular vesicle cargo loading and functional delivery by engineering protein-lipid interactions. Peruzzi JA, Gunnels TF, Edelstein HI, Lu P, Baker D, Leonard JN, Kamat NP. Nat Commun. 2024 Jul 4;15(1):5618. doi: 10.1038/s41467-024-49678-z. PubMed 38965227.
Backbone
  Vector backbone: pTwist CMV Puro
  Backbone manufacturer: Twist
  Vector type: Mammalian Expression
Growth in bacteria
  Bacterial resistance: Ampicillin, 100 μg/mL
  Growth temperature: 37°C
  Growth strain: DH5alpha
  Copy number: High Copy
Gene/Insert
  Gene/Insert name: HaloTag
  Species: H. sapiens (human)
  Promoter: CMV
  Tag / fusion protein: Myristoylation site (N terminal on insert); 1x FLAG (C terminal on insert)
  Cloning method: Restriction Enzyme; 5′ cloning site Unknown (unknown if destroyed)
Terms and licenses: Academic/Nonprofit Terms; Industry Terms: Not Available to Industry
Depositor comments: Please visit https://doi.org/10.1101/2023.04.29.538810 for bioRxiv preprint.
How to cite: pJPT002-M-HaloTag-1x FLAG was a gift from Neha Kamat (Addgene plasmid # 202493 ; http://n2t.net/addgene:202493 ; RRID:Addgene_202493)
